>Addgene plasmid #64119 | NLS-dCas9-trCIB1 | depositor full sequence | sequence record 140078 | NLS-dCas9-trCIB1 sequence 10561 bps
GACGGATCGGGAGATCTCCCGATCCCCTATGGTGCACTCTCAGTACAATCTGCTCTGATGCCGCATAGTT
AAGCCAGTATCTGCTCCCTGCTTGTGTGTTGGAGGTCGCTGAGTAGTGCGCGAGCAAAATTTAAGCTACA
ACAAGGCAAGGCTTGACCGACAATTGCATGAAGAATCTGCTTAGGGTTAGGCGTTTTGCGCTGCTTCGCG
ATGTACGGGCCAGATATACGCGTTGACATTGATTATTGACTAGTTATTAATAGTAATCAATTACGGGGTC
ATTAGTTCATAGCCCATATATGGAGTTCCGCGTTACATAACTTACGGTAAATGGCCCGCCTGGCTGACCG
CCCAACGACCCCCGCCCATTGACGTCAATAATGACGTATGTTCCCATAGTAACGCCAATAGGGACTTTCC
ATTGACGTCAATGGGTGGAGTATTTACGGTAAACTGCCCACTTGGCAGTACATCAAGTGTATCATATGCC
AAGTACGCCCCCTATTGACGTCAATGACGGTAAATGGCCCGCCTGGCATTATGCCCAGTACATGACCTTA
TGGGACTTTCCTACTTGGCAGTACATCTACGTATTAGTCATCGCTATTACCATGGTGATGCGGTTTTGGC
AGTACATCAATGGGCGTGGATAGCGGTTTGACTCACGGGGATTTCCAAGTCTCCACCCCATTGACGTCAA
TGGGAGTTTGTTTTGGCACCAAAATCAACGGGACTTTCCAAAATGTCGTAACAACTCCGCCCCATTGACG
CAAATGGGCGGTAGGCGTGTACGGTGGGAGGTCTATATAAGCAGAGCTCTCTGGCTAACTAGAGAACCCA
CTGCTTACTGGCTTATCGAAATTAATACGACTCACTATAGGGAGACCCAAGCTGGCTAGCGTTTAAACTT
AAGCTTACCGGTGCCACCATGTACCCATACGATGTTCCAGATTACGCTTCGCCGAAGAAAAAGCGCAAGG
TCGAAGCGTCCGACAAGAAGTACAGCATCGGCCTGGCCATCGGCACCAACTCTGTGGGCTGGGCCGTGAT
CACCGACGAGTACAAGGTGCCCAGCAAGAAATTCAAGGTGCTGGGCAACACCGACCGGCACAGCATCAAG
AAGAACCTGATCGGAGCCCTGCTGTTCGACAGCGGCGAAACAGCCGAGGCCACCCGGCTGAAGAGAACCG
CCAGAAGAAGATACACCAGACGGAAGAACCGGATCTGCTATCTGCAAGAGATCTTCAGCAACGAGATGGC
CAAGGTGGACGACAGCTTCTTCCACAGACTGGAAGAGTCCTTCCTGGTGGAAGAGGATAAGAAGCACGAG
CGGCACCCCATCTTCGGCAACATCGTGGACGAGGTGGCCTACCACGAGAAGTACCCCACCATCTACCACC
TGAGAAAGAAACTGGTGGACAGCACCGACAAGGCCGACCTGCGGCTGATCTATCTGGCCCTGGCCCACAT
GATCAAGTTCCGGGGCCACTTCCTGATCGAGGGCGACCTGAACCCCGACAACAGCGACGTGGACAAGCTG
TTCATCCAGCTGGTGCAGACCTACAACCAGCTGTTCGAGGAAAACCCCATCAACGCCAGCGGCGTGGACG
CCAAGGCCATCCTGTCTGCCAGACTGAGCAAGAGCAGACGGCTGGAAAATCTGATCGCCCAGCTGCCCGG
CGAGAAGAAGAATGGCCTGTTCGGCAACCTGATTGCCCTGAGCCTGGGCCTGACCCCCAACTTCAAGAGC
AACTTCGACCTGGCCGAGGATGCCAAACTGCAGCTGAGCAAGGACACCTACGACGACGACCTGGACAACC
TGCTGGCCCAGATCGGCGACCAGTACGCCGACCTGTTTCTGGCCGCCAAGAACCTGTCCGACGCCATCCT
GCTGAGCGACATCCTGAGAGTGAACACCGAGATCACCAAGGCCCCCCTGAGCGCCTCTATGATCAAGAGA
TACGACGAGCACCACCAGGACCTGACCCTGCTGAAAGCTCTCGTGCGGCAGCAGCTGCCTGAGAAGTACA
AAGAGATTTTCTTCGACCAGAGCAAGAACGGCTACGCCGGCTACATTGACGGCGGAGCCAGCCAGGAAGA
GTTCTACAAGTTCATCAAGCCCATCCTGGAAAAGATGGACGGCACCGAGGAACTGCTCGTGAAGCTGAAC
AGAGAGGACCTGCTGCGGAAGCAGCGGACCTTCGACAACGGCAGCATCCCCCACCAGATCCACCTGGGAG
AGCTGCACGCCATTCTGCGGCGGCAGGAAGATTTTTACCCATTCCTGAAGGACAACCGGGAAAAGATCGA
GAAGATCCTGACCTTCCGCATCCCCTACTACGTGGGCCCTCTGGCCAGGGGAAACAGCAGATTCGCCTGG
ATGACCAGAAAGAGCGAGGAAACCATCACCCCCTGGAACTTCGAGGAAGTGGTGGACAAGGGCGCTTCCG
CCCAGAGCTTCATCGAGCGGATGACCAACTTCGATAAGAACCTGCCCAACGAGAAGGTGCTGCCCAAGCA
CAGCCTGCTGTACGAGTACTTCACCGTGTATAACGAGCTGACCAAAGTGAAATACGTGACCGAGGGAATG
AGAAAGCCCGCCTTCCTGAGCGGCGAGCAGAAAAAGGCCATCGTGGACCTGCTGTTCAAGACCAACCGGA
AAGTGACCGTGAAGCAGCTGAAAGAGGACTACTTCAAGAAAATCGAGTGCTTCGACTCCGTGGAAATCTC
CGGCGTGGAAGATCGGTTCAACGCCTCCCTGGGCACATACCACGATCTGCTGAAAATTATCAAGGACAAG
GACTTCCTGGACAATGAGGAAAACGAGGACATTCTGGAAGATATCGTGCTGACCCTGACACTGTTTGAGG
ACAGAGAGATGATCGAGGAACGGCTGAAAACCTATGCCCACCTGTTCGACGACAAAGTGATGAAGCAGCT
GAAGCGGCGGAGATACACCGGCTGGGGCAGGCTGAGCCGGAAGCTGATCAACGGCATCCGGGACAAGCAG
TCCGGCAAGACAATCCTGGATTTCCTGAAGTCCGACGGCTTCGCCAACAGAAACTTCATGCAGCTGATCC
ACGACGACAGCCTGACCTTTAAAGAGGACATCCAGAAAGCCCAGGTGTCCGGCCAGGGCGATAGCCTGCA
CGAGCACATTGCCAATCTGGCCGGCAGCCCCGCCATTAAGAAGGGCATCCTGCAGACAGTGAAGGTGGTG
GACGAGCTCGTGAAAGTGATGGGCCGGCACAAGCCCGAGAACATCGTGATCGAAATGGCCAGAGAGAACC
AGACCACCCAGAAGGGACAGAAGAACAGCCGCGAGAGAATGAAGCGGATCGAAGAGGGCATCAAAGAGCT
GGGCAGCCAGATCCTGAAAGAACACCCCGTGGAAAACACCCAGCTGCAGAACGAGAAGCTGTACCTGTAC
TACCTGCAGAATGGGCGGGATATGTACGTGGACCAGGAACTGGACATCAACCGGCTGTCCGACTACGATG
TGGACGCCATCGTGCCTCAGAGCTTTCTGAAGGACGACTCCATCGACAACAAGGTGCTGACCAGAAGCGA
CAAGAACCGGGGCAAGAGCGACAACGTGCCCTCCGAAGAGGTCGTGAAGAAGATGAAGAACTACTGGCGG
CAGCTGCTGAACGCCAAGCTGATTACCCAGAGAAAGTTCGACAATCTGACCAAGGCCGAGAGAGGCGGCC
TGAGCGAACTGGATAAGGCCGGCTTCATCAAGAGACAGCTGGTGGAAACCCGGCAGATCACAAAGCACGT
GGCACAGATCCTGGACTCCCGGATGAACACTAAGTACGACGAGAATGACAAGCTGATCCGGGAAGTGAAA
GTGATCACCCTGAAGTCCAAGCTGGTGTCCGATTTCCGGAAGGATTTCCAGTTTTACAAAGTGCGCGAGA
TCAACAACTACCACCACGCCCACGACGCCTACCTGAACGCCGTCGTGGGAACCGCCCTGATCAAAAAGTA
CCCTAAGCTGGAAAGCGAGTTCGTGTACGGCGACTACAAGGTGTACGACGTGCGGAAGATGATCGCCAAG
AGCGAGCAGGAAATCGGCAAGGCTACCGCCAAGTACTTCTTCTACAGCAACATCATGAACTTTTTCAAGA
CCGAGATTACCCTGGCCAACGGCGAGATCCGGAAGCGGCCTCTGATCGAGACAAACGGCGAAACCGGGGA
GATCGTGTGGGATAAGGGCCGGGATTTTGCCACCGTGCGGAAAGTGCTGAGCATGCCCCAAGTGAATATC
GTGAAAAAGACCGAGGTGCAGACAGGCGGCTTCAGCAAAGAGTCTATCCTGCCCAAGAGGAACAGCGATA
AGCTGATCGCCAGAAAGAAGGACTGGGACCCTAAGAAGTACGGCGGCTTCGACAGCCCCACCGTGGCCTA
TTCTGTGCTGGTGGTGGCCAAAGTGGAAAAGGGCAAGTCCAAGAAACTGAAGAGTGTGAAAGAGCTGCTG
GGGATCACCATCATGGAAAGAAGCAGCTTCGAGAAGAATCCCATCGACTTTCTGGAAGCCAAGGGCTACA
AAGAAGTGAAAAAGGACCTGATCATCAAGCTGCCTAAGTACTCCCTGTTCGAGCTGGAAAACGGCCGGAA
GAGAATGCTGGCCTCTGCCGGCGAACTGCAGAAGGGAAACGAACTGGCCCTGCCCTCCAAATATGTGAAC
TTCCTGTACCTGGCCAGCCACTATGAGAAGCTGAAGGGCTCCCCCGAGGATAATGAGCAGAAACAGCTGT
TTGTGGAACAGCACAAGCACTACCTGGACGAGATCATCGAGCAGATCAGCGAGTTCTCCAAGAGAGTGAT
CCTGGCCGACGCTAATCTGGACAAAGTGCTGTCCGCCTACAACAAGCACCGGGATAAGCCCATCAGAGAG
CAGGCCGAGAATATCATCCACCTGTTTACCCTGACCAATCTGGGAGCCCCTGCCGCCTTCAAGTACTTTG
ACACCACCATCGACCGGAAGAGGTACACCAGCACCAAAGAGGTGCTGGACGCCACCCTGATCCACCAGAG
CATCACCGGCCTGTACGAGACACGGATCGACCTGTCTCAGCTGGGAGGCGACGGTACCGGAGGAAGTGGC
AGCTCTGGCGGCAGTGGAGGGTCTGGTGGCAGCGGAATGAATGGAGCTATAGGAGGTGACCTTTTGCTCA
ATTTTCCTGACATGTCGGTCCTAGAGCGCCAAAGGGCTCACCTCAAGTACCTCAATCCCACCTTTGATTC
TCCTCTCGCCGGCTTCTTTGCCGATTCTTCAATGATTACCGGCGGCGAGATGGACAGCTATCTTTCGACT
GCCGGTTTGAATCTTCCGATGATGTACGGTGAGACGACGGTGGAAGGTGATTCAAGACTCTCAATTTCGC
CGGAAACGACGCTTGGGACTGGAAATTTCAAGAAACGGAAGTTTGATACAGAGACTAAGGATTGTAATGA
GAAGAAGAAGAAGATGACGATGAACAGAGATGACCTAGTAGAAGAAGGAGAAGAAGAGAAGTCGAAAATA
ACAGAGCAAAACAATGGGAGCACAAAAAGCATCAAGAAGATGAAACACAAAGCCAAGAAAGAAGAGAACA
ATTTCTCTAATGATTCATCTAAAGTGACGAAGGAATTGGAGAAAACGGATTATATTCATGTTCGTGCACG
ACGAGGCCAAGCCACTGATAGTCACAGCATAGCAGAACGAGTTAGAAGAGAAAAGATCAGTGAGAGAATG
AAGTTTCTACAAGATTTGGTTCCTGGATGCGACAAGATCACAGGCAAAGCAGGGATGCTTGATGAAATCA
TTAACTATGTTCAGTCTCTTCAGAGACAAATCGAGTTCTTATCGATGAAACTAGCAATTGTGAATCCAAG
GCCGGATTTTGATATGGATGACATTTTTGCCAAAGAGGTTGCCTCAACTCCAATGACTGTGGTGCCATCT
CCTGAAATGGTTCTTTCCGGTTATTCTCATGAGATGGTTCACTCTGGTTATTCTAGTGAGATGGTTAACT
CCGGTTACCTTCATGTCAATCCAATGCAGCAAGTGAATACCAGTTCTGGGGGTTCTGGGGGGAGCGGCGG
GGGATCTGGAAGTGGCAGCGGAGGCCTCGAGTCTAGAGGGCCCGTTTAAACCCGCTGATCAGCCTCGACT
GTGCCTTCTAGTTGCCAGCCATCTGTTGTTTGCCCCTCCCCCGTGCCTTCCTTGACCCTGGAAGGTGCCA
CTCCCACTGTCCTTTCCTAATAAAATGAGGAAATTGCATCGCATTGTCTGAGTAGGTGTCATTCTATTCT
GGGGGGTGGGGTGGGGCAGGACAGCAAGGGGGAGGATTGGGAAGACAATAGCAGGCATGCTGGGGATGCG
GTGGGCTCTATGGCTTCTGAGGCGGAAAGAACCAGCTGGGGCTCTAGGGGGTATCCCC
[124 nt withheld, positions 6429-6552]
C
[91 nt withheld, positions 6554-6644]
A
[49 nt withheld, positions 6646-6694]
CCTTTGACGTTGGAGTCCACGTTCTTT
[37 nt withheld, positions 6722-6758]
ACCCTATCTCGGTCTATTCTTTTGATTTATAAGGGATTTTGCCGATTTCGGCCTATTGGTTAAAAAATGA
GCTGATTTAACAAAAATTTAACGCGAATTAATTCTGTGGAATGTGTGTCAGTTAGGGTGTGGAAAGTCCC
CAGGCTCCCCAGCAGGCAGAAGTATGCAAAGCATGCATCTCAATTAGTCAGCAACCAGGTGTGGAAAGTC
CCCAGGCTCCCCAGCAGGCAGAAGTATGCAAAGCATGCATCTCAATTAGTCAGCAACCATAGTCCCGCCC
CTAACTCCGCCCATCCCGCCCCTAACTCCGCCCAGTTCCGCCCATTCTCCGCCCCATGGCTGACTAATTT
TTTTTATTTATGCAGAGGCCGAGGCCGCCTCTGCCTCTGAGCTATTCCAGAAGTAGTGAGGAGGCTTTTT
TGGAGGCCTAGGCTTTTGCAAAAAGCTCCCGGGAGCTTGTATATCCATTTTCGGATCTGATCAAGAGACA
GGATGAGGATCGTTTCGCATGATTGAACAAGATGGATTGCACGCAGGTTCTCCGGCCGCTTGGGTGGAGA
GGCTATTCGGCTATGACTGGGCACAACAGACAATCGGCTGCTCTGATGCCGCCGTGTTCCGGCTGTCAGC
GCAGGGGCGCCCGGTTCTTTTTGTCAAGACCGACCTGTCCGGTGCCCTGAATGAACTGCAGGACGAGGCA
GCGCGGCTATCGTGGCTGGCCACGACGGGCGTTCCTTGCGCAGCTGTGCTCGACGTTGTCACTGAAGCGG
GAAGGGACTGGCTGCTATTGGGCGAAGTGCCGGGGCAGGATCTCCTGTCATCTCACCTTGCTCCTGCCGA
GAAAGTATCCATCATGGCTGATGCAATGCGGCGGCTGCATACGCTTGATCCGGCTACCTGCCCATTCGAC
CACCAAGCGAAACATCGCATCGAGCGAGCACGTACTCGGATGGAAGCCGGTCTTGTCGATCAGGATGATC
TGGACGAAGAGCATCAGGGGCTCGCGCCAGCCGAACTGTTCGCCAGGCTCAAGGCGCGCATGCCCGACGG
CGAGGATCTCGTCGTGACCCATGGCGATGCCTGCTTGCCGAATATCATGGTGGAAAATGGCCGCTTTTCT
GGATTCATCGACTGTGGCCGGCTGGGTGTGGCGGACCGCTATCAGGACATAGCGTTGGCTACCCGTGATA
TTGCTGAAGAGCTTGGCGGCGAATGGGCTGACCGCTTCCTCGTGCTTTACGGTATCGCCGCTCCCGATTC
GCAGCGCATCGCCTTCTATCGCCTTCTTGACGAGTTCTTCTGAGCGGGACTCTGGGGTTCGCGAAATGAC
CGACCAAGCGACGCCCAACCTGCCATCACGAGATTTCGATTCCACCGCCGCCTTCTATGAAAGGTTGGGC
TTCGGAATCGTTTTCCGGGACGCCGGCTGGATGATCCTCCAGCGCGGGGATCTCATGCTGGAGTTCTTCG
CCCACCCCAACTTGTTTATTGCAGCTTATAATGGTTACAAATAAAGCAATAGCATCACAAATTTCACAAA
TAAAGCATTTTTTTCACTGCATTCTAGTTGTGGTTTGTCCAAACTCATCAATGTATCTTATCATGTCTGT
ATACCGTCGACCTCTAGCTAGAGCTTGGCGTAATCATGGTCATAGCTGTTTCCTGTGTGAAATTGTTATC
CGCTCACAATTCCACACAACATACGAGCCGGAAGCATAAAGTGTAAAGCCTGGGGTGCCTAATGAGTGAG
CTAACTCACATTAATTGCGTTGCGCTCACTGCCCGCTTTCCAGTCGGGAAACCTGTCGTGCCAGCTGCAT
TAATGAATCGGCCAACGCGCGGGGAGAGGCGGTTTGCGTATTGGGCGCTCTTCCGCTTCCTCGCTCACTG
ACTCGCTGCGCTCGGTCGTTCGGCTGCGGCGAGCGGTATCAGCTCACTCAAAGGCGGTAATACGGTTATC
CACAGAATCAGGGGATAACGCAGGAAAGAACATGTGAGCAAAAGGCCAGCAAAAGGCCAGGAACCGTAAA
AAGGCCGCGTTGCTGGCGTTTTTCCATAGGCTCCGCCCCCCTGACGAGCATCACAAAAATCGACGCTCAA
GTCAGAGGTGGCGAAACCCGACAGGACTATAAAGATACCAGGCGTTTCCCCCTGGAAGCTCCCTCGTGCG
CTCTCCTGTTCCGACCCTGCCGCTTACCGGATACCTGTCCGCCTTTCTCCCTTCGGGAAGCGTGGCGCTT
TCTCATAGCTCACGCTGTAGGTATCTCAGTTCGGTGTAGGTCGTTCGCTCCAAGCTGGGCTGTGTGCACG
AACCCCCCGTTCAGCCCGACCGCTGCGCCTTATCCGGTAACTATCGTCTTGAGTCCAACCCGGTAAGACA
CGACTTATCGCCACTGGCAGCAGCCACTGGTAACAGGATTAGCAGAGCGAGGTATGTAGGCGGTGCTACA
GAGTTCTTGAAGTGGTGGCCTAACTACGGCTACACTAGAAGAACAGTATTTGGTATCTGCGCTCTGCTGA
AGCCAGTTACCTTCGGAAAAAGAGTTGGTAGCTCTTGATCCGGCAAACAAACCACCGCTGGTAGCGGTGG
TTTTTTTGTTTGCAAGCAGCAGATTACGCGCAGAAAAAAAGGATCTCAAGAAGATCCTTTGATCTTTTCT
ACGGGGTCTGACGCTCAGTGGAACGAAAACTCACGTTAAGGGATTTTGGTCATGAGATTATCAAAAAGGA
TCTTCACCTAGATCCTTTTAAATTAAAAATGAAGTTTTAAATCAATCTAAAGTATATATGAGTAAACTTG
GTCTGACAGTTACCAATGCTTAATCAGTGAGGCACCTATCTCAGCGATCTGTCTATTTCGTTCATCCATA
GTTGCCTGACTCCCCGTCGTGTAGATAACTACGATACGGGAGGGCTTACCATCTGGCCCCAGTGCTGCAA
TGATACCGCGAGACCCACGCTCACCGGCTCCAGATTTATCAGCAATAAACCAGCCAGCCGGAAGGGCCGA
GCGCAGAAGTGGTCCTGCAACTTTATCCGCCTCCATCCAGTCTATTAATTGTTGCCGGGAAGCTAGAGTA
AGTAGTTCGCCAGTTAATAGTTTGCGCAACGTTGTTGCCATTGCTACAGGCATCGTGGTGTCACGCTCGT
CGTTTGGTATGGCTTCATTCAGCTCCGGTTCCCAACGATCAAGGCGAGTTACATGATCCCCCATGTTGTG
CAAAAAAGCGGTTAGCTCCTTCGGTCCTCCGATCGTTGTCAGAAGTAAGTTGGCCGCAGTGTTATCACTC
ATGGTTATGGCAGCACTGCATAATTCTCTTACTGTCATGCCATCCGTAAGATGCTTTTCTGTGACTGGTG
AGTACTCAACCAAGTCATTCTGAGAATAGTGTATGCGGCGACCGAGTTGCTCTTGCCCGGCGTCAATACG
GGATAATACCGCGCCACATAGCAGAACTTTAAAAGTGCTCATCATTGGAAAACGTTCTTCGGGGCGAAAA
CTCTCAAGGATCTTACCGCTGTTGAGATCCAGTTCGATGTAACCCACTCGTGCACCCAACTGATCTTCAG
CATCTTTTACTTTCACCAGCGTTTCTGGGTGAGCAAAAACAGGAAGGCAAAATGCCGCAAAAAAGGGAAT
AAGGGCGACACGGAAATGTTGAATACTCATACTCTTCCTTTTTCAATATTATTGAAGCATTTATCAGGGT
TATTGTCTCATGAGCGGATACATATTTGAATGTATTTAGAAAAATAAACAAATAGGGGTTCCGCGCACAT
TTCCCCGAAAAGTGCCACCTGAC
Features (pLannotate 1.2.2; 23 found; start..end, strand, type, name):
     28..80      -  misc_feature   bom (fragment): basis of mobility region from pBR322
    235..614     +  enhancer       CMV enhancer: human cytomegalovirus immediate early enhancer
    615..818     +  promoter       CMV promoter: human cytomegalovirus (CMV) immediate early promoter
    814..847     +  LTR            5' LTR (truncated) (fragment): truncated 5' long terminal repeat (LTR) from HIV-1
    863..881     +  promoter       T7 promoter: promoter for bacteriophage T7 RNA polymerase
    932..959     +  CDS            3xHA (fragment): three tandem HA epitope tags
    992..5092    +  CDS            Cas9: Cas9 (Csn1) endonuclease from the Streptococcus pyogenes Type II CRISPR/Cas system generates RNA-guided double strand breaks in DNA
   5147..5656    +  CDS            CIBN: N-terminal portion of the CIB1 transcription factor from Arabidopsis thaliana binds to CRY2 (cryptochrome 2) that has absorbed blue light (Kennedy et al., 2010)
   5627..5926    +  CDS            BHLH137 (fragment): BH137_ARATH - Also known as EN89. Experimental evidence at protein level: Swiss-Prot protein existence level 1. From Arabidopsis thaliana (Mouse-ear cress).
   6159..6383    +  polyA_signal   bGH poly(A) signal: bovine growth hormone polyadenylation signal
   6387..6408    +  promoter       SV40 promoter (fragment): SV40 enhancer and early promoter
   6429..6857    +  rep_origin     f1 ori (sequence partly withheld): f1 bacteriophage origin of replication; arrow indicates direction of (+) strand synthesis
   6871..7200    +  promoter       SV40 promoter: SV40 enhancer and early promoter
   7267..8058    +  CDS            neo: KKA2_KLEPN - Also known as kan, nptII. Experimental evidence at protein level: Swiss-Prot protein existence level 1. Resistance to kanamycin, neomycin, paromomycin, ribostamycin, butirosin and gentamicin B. From Klebsiella pneumoniae.
   8084..8242    +  CDS            ble (fragment): BLE_KLEPN - Experimental evidence at protein level: Swiss-Prot protein existence level 1. Binding protein with a strong affinity to the bleomycin family of antibiotics. Binds to CL990; an antimitotic-antibiotic compound. From Klebsiella pneumoniae.
   8237..8358    +  polyA_signal   SV40 poly(A) signal: SV40 polyadenylation signal
   8431..8447    -  protein_bind   lac operator: The lac repressor binds to the lac operator to inhibit transcription in E. coli. This inhibition can be relieved by adding lactose or isopropyl-β-D-thiogalactopyranoside (IPTG). lac repressor encoded by lacI
   8455..8485    -  promoter       lac promoter: promoter for the E. coli lac operon
   8500..8521    -  protein_bind   CAP binding site: CAP binding activates transcription in the presence of cAMP. E. coli catabolite activator protein
   8534..8626    -  CDS            lacI (fragment): lac repressor; lacI; The lac repressor binds to the lac operator to inhibit transcription in E. coli. This inhibition can be relieved by adding lactose or isopropyl-β-D-thiogalactopyranoside (IPTG).
   8809..9397    -  rep_origin     ori: high-copy-number ColE1/pMB1/pBR322/pUC origin of replication
   9568..10428   -  CDS            AmpR: β-lactamase; bla; confers resistance to ampicillin, carbenicillin, and related antibiotics
  10429..10533   -  promoter       AmpR promoter: bla
