[The description below was written by a language model from this plasmid's Addgene catalogue record and pLannotate feature annotations shown in this document.]
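Description:
NLS-dCas9-trCIB1 is a mammalian expression plasmid built on the pcDNA3.1/V5-His A backbone. It encodes the "genomic anchor" half of a CRISPR-Cas9-based photoactivatable transcription system. It is maintained in E. coli as a high-copy plasmid through a ColE1/pUC-type origin and an ampicillin resistance gene, and it also carries an f1 phage origin. For mammalian cells, an SV40 early promoter drives a neomycin phosphotransferase cassette ending in an SV40 polyadenylation signal, which allows G418 selection of stable transfectants.

The payload of about 5.3 kb sits between the HindIII and EcoRI sites. It is transcribed from the CMV immediate-early enhancer/promoter and terminated by the bovine growth hormone poly(A) signal, with a T7 promoter just upstream of the coding region. The open reading frame starts with an HA epitope tag and carries a nuclear localisation signal. This is followed by Streptococcus pyogenes Cas9 with the D10A and H840A substitutions, which abolish nuclease activity but leave guide-RNA-directed DNA binding intact. Fused to its C-terminus is trCIB1, an Arabidopsis thaliana CIB1 lacking residues 308–334. The automated annotation splits this region into a CIBN segment and a bHLH-family fragment, which probably reflects homology matches within the single CIB1 moiety. Several other short fragment hits, such as the HIV LTR, ble and lacI, look like backbone annotation artefacts rather than functional elements.

CIB1 binds cryptochrome 2 (CRY2) that has absorbed blue light. dCas9-trCIB1 parked at a guide-specified locus can therefore recruit a separately expressed CRY2 fusion partner on illumination, giving light-controlled transcription of target genes. The guide RNA and the partner protein are not encoded on this plasmid.
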