Addgene plasmid #64119: NLS-dCas9-trCIB1
Purpose: Photoactivatable transcription system. Expression of genomic anchor probe, containing dCas9 and CIB1
Depositing lab: Moritoshi Sato. Publication: CRISPR-Cas9-based Photoactivatable Transcription System. Nihongaki Y, Yamamoto S, Kawano F, Suzuki H, Sato M. Chem Biol. 2015 Feb 19;22(2):169-74. doi: 10.1016/j.chembiol.2014.12.011. Epub 2015 Jan 22. PubMed 25619936.
Backbone
  Vector backbone: pcDNA3.1/V5-His A
  Backbone manufacturer: Invitrogen
  Backbone size w/o insert (bp): 5500
  Vector type: Mammalian Expression
  Selectable markers: Neomycin (select with G418)
Growth in bacteria
  Bacterial resistance: Ampicillin, 100 μg/mL
  Growth temperature: 37°C
  Growth strain: DH5alpha
  Copy number: High Copy
Gene/Insert
  Gene/Insert name: dCas9-trCIB1 fusion
  Species: Synthetic
  Insert size (bp): 5277
  Mutation: dCas9 (D10A H840A, catalytically inactive), trCIB1 (C terminally truncated CIB1, delta 308-334)
  Promoter: CMV
  Tag / fusion protein: HA (N terminal on insert); NLS
  Cloning method: Restriction Enzyme; 5′ cloning site HindIII (not destroyed); 3′ cloning site EcoRI (not destroyed)
  Sequencing primers: 5′ CMV-F; 3′ BGH Reverse
Terms and licenses: Academic/Nonprofit Terms; Industry Terms: Not Available to Industry
How to cite: NLS-dCas9-trCIB1 was a gift from Moritoshi Sato (Addgene plasmid # 64119 ; http://n2t.net/addgene:64119 ; RRID:Addgene_64119)
