>Addgene plasmid #64119 | NLS-dCas9-trCIB1 | addgene partial sequence | sequence record 109332 | CMV-F 5'-CGCAAATGGGCGGTAGGCGTG-3'
ACTAGAGAACCCACTGCTTACTGGCTTATCGAAATTAATACGACTCACTATAGGGAGACCCAAGCTGGCT
AGCGTTTAAACTTAAGCTTACCGGTGCCACCATGTACCCATACGATGTTCCAGATTACGCTTCGCCGAAG
AAAAAGCGCAAGGTCGAAGCGTCCGACAAGAAGTACAGCATCGGCCTGGCCATCGGCACCAACTCTGTGG
GCTGGGCCGTGATCACCGACGAGTACAAGGTGCCCAGCAAGAAATTCAAGGTGCTGGGCAACACCGACCG
GCACAGCATCAAGAAGAACCTGATCGGAGCCCTGCTGTTCGACAGCGGCGAAACAGCCGAGGCCACCCGG
CTGAAGAGAACCGCCAGAAGAAGATACACCAGACGGAAGAACCGGATCTGCTATCTGCAAGAGATCTTCA
GCAACGAGATGGCCAAGGTGGACGACAGCTTCTTCCACAGACTGGAAGAGTCCTTCCTGGTGGAAGAGGA
TAAGAAGCACGAGCGGCACCCCATCTTCGGCAACATCGTGGACGAGGTGGCCTACCACGAGAAGTACCCC
ACCATCTACCACCTGAGAAAGAAACTGGTGGACAGCACCGACAAGGCCGACCTGCGGCTGATCTATCTGG
CCCTGGCCCACATGATCAAGTTCCGGGGCCACTTCCTGATCGAGGGCGACCTGAACCCCGACAACAGCGA
CGTGGACAAGCTGTTCATCCAGCTGGTGCAGACCTACAACCAGCTGTTCGAGGAAAACCCCATCAACGCC
AGCGGCGTGGACGCCAAGGCCATCCTGTCTGCCAGACTGAGCAAGAGCAGACGGCTGGAA
