>Addgene plasmid #64119 | NLS-dCas9-trCIB1 | addgene partial sequence | sequence record 109534 | dCas9-R2 5'-GGGTTTCCACCAGCTGTCTC-3'
AGGCCGCCTCTCTCGGCCTTGGTCAGATTGTCGAACTTTCTCTGGGTAATCAGCTTGGCGTTCAGCAGCT
GCCGCCAGTAGTTCTTCATCTTCTTCACGACCTCTTCGGAGGGCACGTTGTCGCTCTTGCCCCGGTTCTT
GTCGCTTCTGGTCAGCACCTTGTTGTCGATGGAGTCGTCCTTCAGAAAGCTCTGAGGCACGATGGCGTCC
ACATCGTAGTCGGACAGCCGGTTGATGTCCAGTTCCTGGTCCACGTACATATCCCGCCCATTCTGCAGGT
AGTACAGGTACAGCTTCTCGTTCTGCAGCTGGGTGTTTTCCACGGGGTGTTCTTTCAGGATCTGGCTGCC
CAGCTCTTTGATGCCCTCTTCGATCCGCTTCATTCTCTCGCGGCTGTTCTTCTGTCCCTTCTGGGTGGTC
TGGTTCTCTCTGGCCATTTCGATCACGATGTTCTCGGGCTTGTGCCGGCCCATCACTTTCACGAGCTCGT
CCACCACCTTCACTGTCTGCAGGATGCCCTTCTTAATGGCGGGGCTGCCGGCCAGATTGGCAATGTGCTC
GTGCAGGCTATCGCCCTGGCCGGACACCTGGGCTTTCTGGATGTCCTCTTTAAAGGTCAGGCTGTCGTCG
TGGATCAGCTGCATGAAGTTTCTGTTGGCGAAGCCGTCGGACTTCAGGAAATCCAGGATTGTCTTGCCGG
ACTGCTTGTCCCGGATGCCGTTGATCAGCTTCCGGCTCAGCCTGCCCCAGCCGGTGTATCTCCGCCGCTT
CAGCTGCTTCATCACTTTGTCGTCGAACAGGTGGGCATAGGTTTTCAGCCGTTCCTCGATCATCTCTCTG
TCCTCAAACAGTGTCAGGGTCAGCACGATATCTTCCAGAA
