>Addgene plasmid #64119 | NLS-dCas9-trCIB1 | addgene partial sequence | sequence record 109594 | BGH-rev 5'-TAGAAGGCACAGTCGAGG-3'
ACTCGAGGCCTCCGCTGCCACTTCCAGATCCCCCGCCGCTCCCCCCAGAACCCCCAGAACTGGTATTCAC
TTGCTGCATTGGATTGACATGAAGGTAACCGGAGTTAACCATCTCACTAGAATAACCAGAGTGAACCATC
TCATGAGAATAACCGGAAAGAACCATTTCAGGAGATGGCACCACAGTCATTGGAGTTGAGGCAACCTCTT
TGGCAAAAATGTCATCCATATCAAAATCCGGCCTTGGATTCACAATTGCTAGTTTCATCGATAAGAACTC
GATTTGTCTCTGAAGAGACTGAACATAGTTAATGATTTCATCAAGCATCCCTGCTTTGCCTGTGATCTTG
TCGCATCCAGGAACCAAATCTTGTAGAAACTTCATTCTCTCACTGATCTTTTCTCTTCTAACTCGTTCTG
CTATGCTGTGACTATCAGTGGCTTGGCCTCGTCGTGCACGAACATGAATATAATCCGTTTTCTCCAATTC
CTTCGTCACTTTAGATGAATCATTAGAGAAATTGTTCTCTTCTTTCTTGGCTTTGTGTTTCATCTTCTTG
ATGCTTTTTGTGCTCCCATTGTTTTGCTCTGTTATTTTCGACTTCTCTTCTTCTCCTTCTTCTACTAGGT
CATCTCTGTTCATCGTCATCTTCTTCTTCTTCTCATTACAATCCTTAGTCTCTGTATCAAACTTCCGTTT
CTTGAAATTTCCAGTCCCAAGCGTCGTTTCCGGCGAAATTGAGAGTCTTGAATCACCTTCCACCGTCGTC
TCACCGTACATCATCGGAAGATTCAAACCGGCAGTCGAAAGATAGCTGTCCATCTCGCCGCCGGTAATCA
TTGAAGAATCGGCAAAGAAGCCGGCGAGAGGAGAATCAA
