>Addgene plasmid #64119 | NLS-dCas9-trCIB1 | addgene partial sequence | sequence record 140010 | dCas9-F2 5'-CCAAAGAGGTGCTGGACG-3'
CTGTACGAGACACGGATCGACCTGTCTCAGCTGGGAGGCGACGGTACCGGAGGAAGTGGCAGCTCTGGCG
GCAGTGGAGGGTCTGGTGGCAGCGGAATGAATGGAGCTATAGGAGGTGACCTTTTGCTCAATTTTCCTGA
CATGTCGGTCCTAGAGCGCCAAAGGGCTCACCTCAAGTACCTCAATCCCACCTTTGATTCTCCTCTCGCC
GGCTTCTTTGCCGATTCTTCAATGATTACCGGCGGCGAGATGGACAGCTATCTTTCGACTGCCGGTTTGA
ATCTTCCGATGATGTACGGTGAGACGACGGTGGAAGGTGATTCAAGACTCTCAATTTCGCCGGAAACGAC
GCTTGGGACTGGAAATTTCAAGAAACGGAAGTTTGATACAGAGACTAAGGATTGTAATGAGAAGAAGAAG
AAGATGACGATGAACAGAGATGACCTAGTAGAAGAAGGAGAAGAAGAGAAGTCGAAAATAACAGAGCAAA
ACAATGGGAGCACAAAAAGCATCAAGAAGATGAAACACAAAGCCAAGAAAGAAGAGAACAATTTCTCTAA
TGATTCATCTAAAGTGACGAAGGAATTGGAGAAAACGGATTATATTCATGTTCGTGCACGACGAGGCCAA
GCCACTGATAGTCACAGCATAGCAGAACGAGTTAGAAGAGAAAAGATCAGTGAGAGAATGAAGTTTCTAC
AAGATTTGGTTCCTGGATGCGACAAGATCACAGGCAAAGCAGGGATGCTTGATGAAATCATTAACTATGT
TCAGTCTCTTCAGAGACAAATCGAGTTCTTATCGATGAA
