>Addgene plasmid #64119 | NLS-dCas9-trCIB1 | addgene partial sequence | sequence record 140014 | F1ori-R 5'-AGGGAAGAAAGCGAAAGGAG-3'
[54 nt withheld, positions 1-54]
GGGGATACCCCCTAGAGCCCCAGCTGGTTCTTTCCGCCTCAGAAGCCATAGAGCCCACCGCATCCCCAGC
ATGCCTGCTATTGTCTTCCCAATCCTCCCCCTTGCTGTCCTGCCCCACCCCACCCCCCAGAATAGAATGA
CACCTACTCAGACAATGCGATGCAATTTCCTCATTTTATTAGGAAAGGACAGTGGGAGTGGCACCTTCCA
GGGTCAAGGAAGGCACGGGGGAGGGGCAAACAACAGATGGCTGGCAACTAGAAGGCACAGTCGAGGCTGA
TCAGCGGGTTTAAACGGGCCCTCTAGACTCGAGGCCTCCGCTGCCACTTCCAGATCCCCCGCCGCTCCCC
CCAGAACCCCCAGAACTGGTATTCACTTGCTGCATTGGATTGACATGAAGGTAACCGGAGTTAACCATCT
CACTAGAATAACCAGAGTGAACCATCTCATGAGAATAACCGGAAAGAACCATTTCAGGAGATGGCACCAC
AGTCATTGGAGTTGAGGCAACCTCTTTGGCAAAAATGTCATCCATATCAAAATCCGGCCTTGGATTCACA
ATTGCTAGTTTCATCGATAAGAACTCGATTTGTCTCTGAAGAGACTGAACATAGTTAATGATTTCATCAA
GCATCCCTGCTTTGCCTGTGATCTTGTCGCATCCAGGAACCAAATCTTGTAGAAACTTCATTCTCTCACT
GATCTTTTCTCTTCTAACTCGTTCTGCTATGCTGTGACTATCAGTGGCTTGGCCTCGTCGTGCACGAACA
TGAATATAATCCGTTTTCTCCAATTCCTTCGTCACTTTAGATGAATCATTAGAGAAATTGTTCTCTTCTT
TCTTGGCTTTGTGTTTCATCTTCTTGATGCTTTTTGTGCTCCCATTGTTTTGCTCTGTTATTTTCGACTT
CTCTTCTTCTCCTTCTTCTACTAGGTCATCTCTGTTCATCGTCATC
